>Addgene plasmid #57460 | mEos3.2-Homer1-C-18 | depositor partial sequence | sequence record 88593 | insert sequence
CAAGGCTTGTGACGTCAGATCCGCTAGCGCTACCGGTCGCCACCATGAGTGCGATTAAGCCAGACATGAA
GATCAAACTCCGTATGGAAGGCAACGTAAACGGGCACCACTTTGTGATCGACGGAGATGGTACAGGCAAG
CCTTTTGAGGGAAAACAGAGTATGGATCTTGAAGTCAAAGAGGGCGGACCTCTGCCTTTTGCCTTTGATA
TCCTGACCACTGCATTCCATTACGGCAACAGGGTATTCGCCAAATATCCAGACAACATACAAGACTATTT
TAAGCAGTCGTTTCCTAAGGGGTATTCGTGGGAACGAAGCTTGACTTTCGAAGACGGGGGCATTTGCAAC
GCCAGAAACGACATAACAATGGAAGGGGACACTTTCTATAATAAAGTTCGATTTTATGGTACCAACTTTC
CCGCCAATGGTCCAGTTATGCAGAAGAAGACGCTGAAATGGGAGCCCTCCACTGAGAAAATGTATGTGCG
TGATGGAGTGCTGACGGGTGATATTGAGATGGCTTTGTTGCTTGAAGGAAATGCCCATTACCGATGTGAC
TTCAGAACTACTTACAAAGCTAAGGAGAAGGGTGTCAAGTTACCAGGCGCCCACTTTGTGGACCACTGCA
TTGAGATTTTAAGCCATGACAAAGATTACAACAAGGTTAAGCTGTATGAGCATGCTGTTGCTCATTCTGG
ATTGCCTGACAATGCCAGACGATCCGGAGGGAGCGGCAGTGGGTCCAGTGGAGGGAGCAGTGGAAGCGGA
GGGAGCGGGGAACAACCTATCTTCAGCACTCGAGCTCATGTCTTCCAGATCGACCCAAACACAAAGAAGA
ACTGGGTACCCACCAGCAAGCATGCAGTTACTGTGTCTTATTTCTATGACAGCACAAGGAATGTGTATAG
GATAATCAGTTTAGACGGCTCAAAGGCAATAATAAATAGCACCATCACTCCAAACATGACATTTACTAAA
ACATCTCAAAAGTTTGGCCAATGGGCTGATAGCCGGGCAAACACTGTTTATGGACTGGGATTCTCCTCTG
AGCATCATCTCTCAAAATTTGCAGAAAAGTTTCAGGAATTTAAAGAAGCTGCTCGGCTGGCAAAGGAGAA
GTCGCAGGAGAAGATGGAACTGACCAGTACCCCTTCACAGGAATCAGCAGGAGGAGATCTTCAGTCTCCT
TTAACACCAGAAAGTATCAATGGGACAGATGATGAGAGAACACCCGATGTGACACAGAACTCAGAGCCAA
GGGCTGAGCCAGCTCAGAATGCATTGCCATTTTCACATAGTGCCGGGGATCGAACCCAGGGCCTCTCTCA
TGCTAGTTCAGCCATCAGCAAACACTGGGAGGCTGAACTAGCCACGCTCAAGGGGAACAATGCCAAGCTC
ACCGCAGCGCTGCTGGAGTCCACTGCCAACGTGAAGCAGTGGAAGCAACAGCTGGCTGCCTACCAGGAGG
AGGCAGAGCGGCTGCACAAGCGGGTCACGGAGCTGGAATGTGTTAGTAGTCAAGCAAACGCGGTGCACAG
CCACAAGACAGAGCTGAGTCAGACAGTGCAGGAGCTGGAAGAGACCCTAAAAGTAAAGGAAGAGGAAATA
GAAAGATTAAAACAAGAAATTGATAACGCCAGAGAACTTCAAGAACAGAGGGACTCTTTGACTCAGAAAC
TACAGGAAGTTGAGATTCGAAATAAAGACCTGGAGGGGCAGCTGTCGGAGCTGGAGCAGCGCCTGGAGAA
GAGCCAGAGCGAGCAGGACGCTTTCCGCAGTAACCTGAAGACTCTCCTAGAGATTCTGGACGGGAAAATA
TTTGAACTAACAGAATTGCGGGATAATTTGGCCAAGCTACTAGAATGCAGCTAAGGATCCACCGGATCTA
GATAACTGATCATAATCAGCCATACCACATTGTAGGAAGGAATCCCCC
