>Addgene plasmid #57460 | mEos3.2-Homer1-C-18 | addgene partial sequence | sequence record 114630 | SV40pA-R 5'-GAAATTTGTGATGCTATTGC-3'
CAACAACAATTGCATTCATTTTATGTTTCAGGTTCAGGGGGAGGTGTGGGAGGTTTTTTAAAGCAAGTAA
AACCTCTACAAATGTGGTATGGCTGATTATGATCAGTTATCTAGATCCGGTGGATCCTTAGCTGCATTCT
AGTAGCTTGGCCAAATTATCCCGCAATTCTGTTAGTTCAAATATTTTCCCGTCCAGAATCTCTAGGAGAG
TCTTCAGGTTACTGCGGAAAGCGTCCTGCTCGCTCTGGCTCTTCTCCAGGCGCTGCTCCAGCTCCGACAG
CTGCCCCTCCAGGTCTTTATTTCGAATCTCAACTTCCTGTAGTTTCTGAGTCAAAGAGTCCCTCTGTTCT
TGAAGTTCTCTGGCGTTATCAATTTCTTGTTTTAATCTTTCTATTTCCTCTTCCTTTACTTTTAGGGTCT
CTTCCAGCTCCTGCACTGTCTGACTCAGCTCTGTCTTGTGGCTGTGCACCGCGTTTGCTTGACTACTAAC
ACATTCCAGCTCCGTGACCCGCTTGTGCAGCCGCTCTGCCTCCTCCTGGTAGGCAGCCAGCTGTTGCTTC
CACTGCTTCACGTTGGCAGTGGACTCCAGCAGCGCTGCGGTGAGCTTGGCATTGTTCCCCTTGAGCGTGG
CTAGTTCAGCCTCCCAGTGTTTGCTGATGGCTGAACTAGCATGAGAGAGGCCCTGGGTTCGATCCCCGGC
ACTATGTGAAAATGGCAATGCATTCTGAGCTGGCTCAGCCCTTGGCTCTGAGTTCTGTGTCACATCGGGT
GTTCTCTCATCATCTGTCCCATTGATACTTTCTGGTGTTAAAGGAGACTGAAGATCTCCT
