>Addgene plasmid #57460 | mEos3.2-Homer1-C-18 | addgene partial sequence | sequence record 115125 | CMV-F 5'-CGCAAATGGGCGGTAGGCGTG-3'
GTCAGATCCGCTAGCGCTACCGGTCGCCACCATGAGTGCGATTAAGCCAGACATGAAGATCAAACTCCGT
ATGGAAGGCAACGTAAACGGGCACCACTTTGTGATCGACGGAGATGGTACAGGCAAGCCTTTTGAGGGAA
AACAGAGTATGGATCTTGAAGTCAAAGAGGGCGGACCTCTGCCTTTTGCCTTTGATATCCTGACCACTGC
ATTCCATTACGGCAACAGGGTATTCGCCAAATATCCAGACAACATACAAGACTATTTTAAGCAGTCGTTT
CCTAAGGGGTATTCGTGGGAACGAAGCTTGACTTTCGAAGACGGGGGCATTTGCAACGCCAGAAACGACA
TAACAATGGAAGGGGACACTTTCTATAATAAAGTTCGATTTTATGGTACCAACTTTCCCGCCAATGGTCC
AGTTATGCAGAAGAAGACGCTGAAATGGGAGCCCTCCACTGAGAAAATGTATGTGCGTGATGGAGTGCTG
ACGGGTGATATTGAGATGGCTTTGTTGCTTGAAGGAAATGCCCATTACCGATGTGACTTCAGAACTACTT
ACAAAGCTAAGGAGAAGGGTGTCAAGTTACCAGGCGCCCACTTTGTGGACCACTGCATTGAGATTTTAAG
CCATGACAAAGATTACAACAAGGTTAAGCTGTATGAGCATGCTGTTGCTCATTCTGGATTGCCTGACAAT
GCCAGACGATCCGGAGGGAGCGGCAGTGGGTCCAGTGGAGGGAGCAGTGGAAGCGGAGGGAGCGGGGAAC
AACCTATCTTCAGCACTCGAGCTCATGTCTTCCAGATCGACCCAAACACA
