[The description below was written by a language model from this plasmid's Addgene catalogue record.]
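Description:
mEos3.2-Homer1-C-18 is a mammalian expression plasmid built on the mEos3.2-C1 backbone (about 4.75 kb without the insert), a C1-style fluorescent protein fusion vector. It is maintained in E. coli as a high-copy plasmid under kanamycin selection, and it carries a neomycin resistance marker so that transfected mammalian cells can be selected with G418. The record gives catalogue fields only, with no feature table, so the origin of replication and other backbone elements are not itemised. The listed 3′ sequencing primer does imply an SV40 polyadenylation signal downstream of the insert.

The payload is rat (R. norvegicus) Homer1, also known as Vesl-1, expressed from the CMV promoter as a fusion with mEos3.2 at its N terminus. The tag is supplied by the backbone and the Homer1 coding sequence follows it. The "C-18" in the name probably refers to this C-terminal placement of the insert and to a linker length, but the record does not explain it, and the cloning method is listed as unknown. mEos3.2 is a monomeric green-to-red photoconvertible fluorescent protein. The recorded spectra match this behaviour, with excitation/emission at 507/516 nm for the green state and 572/580 nm for the red state after photoconversion. Homer1 is a scaffolding protein, and the record classes the fusion as a membrane adaptor localization marker. The construct is therefore suited to visualising Homer1 distribution in live or fixed mammalian cells. Photoconversion also makes it suitable for tracking a converted subpopulation of the protein and for single-molecule localization methods such as PALM.
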