Addgene plasmid #57460: mEos3.2-Homer1-C-18
Purpose: Localization: Membrane Adaptor, Excitation: 507 / 572, Emission: 516 / 580
Depositing lab: Michael Davidson. Depositing organization: Florida State University, Tallahassee.
Backbone
  Vector backbone: mEos3.2-C1
  Backbone size w/o insert (bp): 4750
  Vector type: Mammalian Expression
  Selectable markers: Neomycin (select with G418)
Growth in bacteria
  Bacterial resistance: Kanamycin, 50 μg/mL
  Growth temperature: 37°C
  Growth strain: DH5alpha
  Copy number: High Copy
Gene/Insert
  Gene/Insert name: Homer1 (alt name: NM_031707.1)
  Species: R. norvegicus (rat)
  Entrez Gene: Homer1 (a.k.a. HOMER1F, Vesl-1)
  Promoter: CMV
  Tag / fusion protein: mEos3.2 (N terminal on backbone)
  Cloning method: Unknown
  Sequencing primers: 5′ CMV-F; 3′ SV40pA-R
Terms and licenses: Academic/Nonprofit Terms; Industry Terms
Depositor comments: . Excitation = 507 / 572; Emission = 516 / 580
How to cite: mEos3.2-Homer1-C-18 was a gift from Michael Davidson (Addgene plasmid # 57460 ; http://n2t.net/addgene:57460 ; RRID:Addgene_57460)
